>Addgene plasmid #57833 | mKO-Clathrin-15 | depositor partial sequence | sequence record 88984 | insert sequence
GACGTCAGATCCGCTAGCGCTACCGGTACCATGGTGAGTGTGATTAAACCAGAGATGAAGATGAGGTACT
ACATGGACGGCTCCGTCAATGGGCATGAGTTCACAATTGAAGGTGAAGGCACAGGCAGACCTTACGAGGG
ACATCAAGAGATGACACTACGCGTCACAATGGCCAAGGGCGGGCCAATGCCTTTCGCGTTTGACTTAGTG
TCACACGTGTTCTGTTACGGCCACAGACCTTTTACTAAATATCCAGAAGAGATACCAGACTATTTCAAAC
AAGCATTTCCTGAAGGCCTGTCATGGGAAAGGTCGTTGGAGTTCGAAGATGGTGGGTCCGCTTCAGTCAG
TGCGCATATAAGCCTTAGAGGAAACACCTTCTACCACAAATCCAAATTTACTGGGGTTAACTTTCCTGCC
GATGGTCCTATCATGCAAAACCAAAGTGTTGATTGGGAGCCATCAACCGAGAAAATTACTGCCAGCGACG
GAGTTCTGAAGGGTGATGTTACGATGTACCTAAAACTTGAAGGAGGCGGCAATCACAAATGCCAATTCAA
GACTACTTACAAGGCGGCAAAAAAGATTCTTAAAATGCCAGGAAGCCATTACATCAGCCATCGCCTCGTC
AGGAAAACCGAAGGCAACATTACTGAGCTGGTAGAAGATGCAGTAGCTCATTCCTCCGGACTCAGATCTC
GAGCTCAAGCTTCGAATTCTGCAGTCGACATGGCTGATGACTTTGGCTTCTTCTCGTCGTCGGAGAGTGG
TGCCCCGGAGGCGGCGGAGGAGGACCCGGCGGCCGCCTTCCTGGCCCAGCAGGAGAGCGAGATTGCAGGC
ATAGAGAACGACGAGGGCTTCGGGGCACCTGCCGGCAGCCATGCGGCCCCCGCACAGCCGGGCCCCACGA
GTGGGGCTGGTTCTGAGGACATGGGGACCACAGTCAATGGAGATGTGTTTCAGGAGGCCAACGGTCCTGC
TGATGGCTACGCAGCCATTGCCCAGGCTGACAGGCTGACCCAGGAGCCTGAGAGCATCCGCAAGTGGCGA
GAGGAGCAGAGGAAACGGCTGCAAGAGCTGGATGCTGCATCTAAGGTCACGGAACAGGAATGGCGGGAGA
AGGCCAAGAAGGACCTGGAGGAGTGGAACCAGCGCCAGAGTGAACAAGTAGAGAAGAACAAGATCAACAA
CCGGGCATCCGAGGAGGCTTTCGTGAAGGAATCCAAGGAGGAGACCCCAGGCACAGAGTGGGAGAAGGTG
GCCCAGCTATGTGACTTCAACCCCAAGAGCAGCAAGCAGTGCAAAGATGTGTCCCGCCTGCGCTCGGTGC
TCATGTCCCTGAAGCAGACGCCACTGTCCCGCTAGGGATCCACCGGATCTAGATAACTGATCATAATCAG
CCATACCACATTG
