>Addgene plasmid #57833 | mKO-Clathrin-15 | addgene partial sequence | sequence record 110436 | CMV-F 5'-CGCAAATGGGCGGTAGGCGTG-3'
CTGGTTTAGTGAACCGTCAGATCCGCTAGCGCTACCGGTACCATGGTGAGTGTGATTAAACCAGAGATGA
AGATGAGGTACTACATGGACGGCTCCGTCAATGGGCATGAGTTCACAATTGAAGGTGAAGGCACAGGCAG
ACCTTACGAGGGACATCAAGAGATGACACTACGCGTCACAATGGCCAAGGGCGGGCCAATGCCTTTCGCG
TTTGACTTAGTGTCACACGTGTTCTGTTACGGCCACAGACCTTTTACTAAATATCCAGAAGAGATACCAG
ACTATTTCAAACAAGCATTTCCTGAAGGCCTGTCATGGGAAAGGTCGTTGGAGTTCGAAGATGGTGGGTC
CGCTTCAGTCAGTGCGCATATAAGCCTTAGAGGAAACACCTTCTACCACAAATCCAAATTTACTGGGGTT
AACTTTCCTGCCGATGGTCCTATCATGCAAAACCAAAGTGTTGATTGGGAGCCATCAACCGAGAAAATTA
CTGCCAGCGACGGAGTTCTGAAGGGTGATGTTACGATGTACCTAAAACTTGAAGGAGGCGGCAATCACAA
ATGCCAATTCAAGACTACTTACAAGGCGGCAAAAAAGATTCTTAAAATGCCAGGAAGCCATTACATCAGC
CATCGCCTCGTCAGGAAAACCGAAGGCAACATTACTGAGCTGGTAGAAGATGCAGTAGCTCATTCCTCCG
GACTCAGATCTCGAGCTCAAGCTTCGAATTCTGCAGTCGACATGGCTGATGACTTTGGCTTCTTCTCGTC
GTCGGAGAGTGGTGCCCCGGAGGCGGCGGAGGAGGACCCGGCGGCCGCCTTCCTGGCCCAGCAGGA
