[The description below was written by a language model from this plasmid's Addgene catalogue record.]
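Description:
mKO-Clathrin-15 is a mammalian expression plasmid that produces a fluorescent fusion between the monomeric Kusabira Orange protein (mKO) and human clathrin light chain B (CLTB, also called LCB). It is built on an mKO fluorescent-protein backbone of about 4.75 kb before addition of the insert. The plasmid is maintained at high copy in E. coli under kanamycin selection, and it carries a neomycin resistance marker so that transfected mammalian cells can be selected with G418. The record does not name the origin of replication or other backbone elements, and no feature table is provided, so the detailed layout cannot be confirmed.

Expression of the fusion is driven by the CMV promoter, a strong constitutive promoter in most mammalian cell lines. The listed 3′ sequencing primer suggests that an SV40 polyadenylation signal lies downstream of the coding region. The construct name suggests that mKO sits at the N-terminus of clathrin and that the "15" refers to a linker length, but the record does not explicitly state the orientation of the tag or describe the linker, and the cloning method is recorded as unknown.

The stated purpose is localization to clathrin vesicles. Because the light chain assembles into clathrin coats, the fusion labels coated pits and vesicles in orange, with excitation at 548 nm and emission at 561 nm. Such a marker is typically used in live- or fixed-cell fluorescence microscopy to visualize clathrin-coated structures and to follow endocytic and vesicle-trafficking events, often alongside probes in other spectral channels.
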