Addgene plasmid #57833: mKO-Clathrin-15
Purpose: Localization: Clathrin Vesicles, Excitation: 548, Emission: 561
Depositing lab: Michael Davidson. Depositing organization: Florida State University, Tallahassee.
Backbone
  Vector backbone: mKO
  Backbone size w/o insert (bp): 4750
  Vector type: Mammalian Expression
  Selectable markers: Neomycin (select with G418)
Growth in bacteria
  Bacterial resistance: Kanamycin, 50 μg/mL
  Growth temperature: 37°C
  Growth strain: DH5alpha
  Copy number: High Copy
Gene/Insert
  Gene/Insert name: Clathrin (alt name: NM_001834.2)
  Species: H. sapiens (human)
  GenBank ID: Clathrin
  Entrez Gene: CLTB (a.k.a. LCB)
  Promoter: CMV
  Tag / fusion protein: mKO
  Cloning method: Unknown
  Sequencing primers: 5′ CMV-F; 3′ SV40pA-R
Terms and licenses: Academic/Nonprofit Terms; Industry Terms: Not Available to Industry
Depositor comments: . Excitation = 548; Emission = 561
How to cite: mKO-Clathrin-15 was a gift from Michael Davidson (Addgene plasmid # 57833 ; http://n2t.net/addgene:57833 ; RRID:Addgene_57833)
